Addgene plasmid #16181: pENTR-PPP2R2B
Depositing lab: Huda Zoghbi. Depositing organization: Baylor College of Medicine. Publication: A protein-protein interaction network for human inherited ataxias and disorders of Purkinje cell degeneration. Lim J, Hao T, Shaw C, Patel AJ, Szabo G, Rual JF, Fisk CJ, Li N, Smolyar A, Hill DE, Barabasi AL, Vidal M, Zoghbi HY. Cell. 2006 May 19. 125(4):801-14. 10.1016/j.cell.2006.03.032 PubMed 16713569.
Backbone
  Vector backbone: pDONR223
  Backbone size w/o insert (bp): 5005
  Vector type: Mammalian Expression
Growth in bacteria
  Bacterial resistance: Spectinomycin, 50 μg/mL
  Growth temperature: 37°C
  Growth strain: DH5alpha
  Copy number: High Copy
Gene/Insert
  Gene/Insert name: PP2A regulatory subunit B, beta isoform (alt name: PPP2R2B)
  Species: H. sapiens (human)
  Insert size (bp): 1329
  Entrez Gene: PPP2R2B (a.k.a. B55BETA, PP2AB55BETA, PP2ABBETA, PP2APR55B, PP2APR55BETA, PR2AB55BETA, PR2ABBETA, PR2APR55BETA, PR52B, PR55-BETA, PR55BETA, SCA12)
  Cloning method: Gateway Cloning; 5′ cloning site attP1 (destroyed during cloning); 3′ cloning site attP2 (destroyed during cloning)
  Sequencing primers: 5′ M13F; 3′ M13R
Terms and licenses: Academic/Nonprofit Terms; Industry Terms: Not Available to Industry
Depositor comments: Full-length human cDNAs were amplified using PCR primers and cloned into the pDONR223 "Donor" vector using the Gateway system as described (Rual et al., 2004), resulting in "Entry" clones. Reverse primers do not include stop codons. Forward primer: 5'-GGGGACAACTTTGTACAAAAAAGTTGGC ATGGAGGAGGACATTGATACC-3'. Reverse primer: 5'-GGGGACAACTTTGTACAAGAAAGTTGG GTTAACCTTGTCCTGGAATATA-3'.
How to cite: pENTR-PPP2R2B was a gift from Huda Zoghbi (Addgene plasmid # 16181 ; http://n2t.net/addgene:16181 ; RRID:Addgene_16181)
