[The description below was written by a language model from this plasmid's Addgene catalogue record.]
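Description:
pENTR-PPP2R2B is a Gateway entry clone built on the pDONR223 donor backbone (about 5 kb without insert) and carrying the full-length human cDNA for PPP2R2B, the beta isoform of the B regulatory subunit of protein phosphatase 2A (also called B55-beta or PR55-beta; the gene is linked to spinocerebellar ataxia type 12, as reflected in its SCA12 alias). The roughly 1.3 kb open reading frame was PCR-amplified with att-tailed primers and recombined into the donor vector in a BP reaction. This consumes the vector's attP1 and attP2 sites, so the insert in the resulting entry clone is expected to be flanked by attL sites. The plasmid is maintained at high copy in standard E. coli cloning strains under spectinomycin selection, and the insert can be sequenced from flanking M13 forward and reverse primer sites.

Although the catalogue lists the vector type as mammalian expression, the record names no promoter driving the insert, and an entry clone of this kind normally serves as a shuttle rather than an expression construct in its own right. Its purpose is to transfer the ORF by LR recombination into Gateway destination vectors of choice. The reverse primer omitted the stop codon, so the coding sequence is open at its 3′ end and can be fused in frame to C-terminal tags or domains supplied by a destination vector; N-terminal fusions are also possible, with translation then terminating in vector sequence. The clone was generated as part of a collection of ataxia-related human ORFs used to map a protein–protein interaction network for inherited ataxias and Purkinje cell degeneration disorders. No feature table was provided, so the remaining backbone details are not documented here.
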