>Addgene plasmid #16181 | pENTR-PPP2R2B | addgene partial sequence | sequence record 22482 | 16181 with M13F
CCATATGATTTTATTTTGACTGATAGTGACCTGTTCGTTGCAACAAATTGATGAGCAATGCTTTTTTATA
ATGCCAACTTTGTACAAAAAAGTTGGCATGGAGGAGGACATTGATACCCGCAAAATCAACAACAGTTTCC
TGCGCGACCACAGCTATGCGACCGAAGCTGACATTATCTCTACGGTAGAATTCAACCACACGGGAGAATT
ACTAGCGACAGGGGACAAGGGGGGTCGGGTTGTAATATTTCAACGAGAGCAGGAGAGTAAAAATCAGGTT
CATCGTAGGGGTGAATACAATGTTTACAGCACATTCCAGAGCCATGAACCCGAGTTCGATTACCTGAAGA
GTTTAGAAATAGAAGAAAAAATCAATAAAATAAGATGGCTCCCCCAGCAGAATGCAGCTTACTTTCTTCT
GTCTACTAATGATAAAACTGTGAAGCTGTGGAAAGTCAGCGAGCGTGATAAGAGGCCAGAAGGCTACAAT
CTGAAAGATGAGGAGGGCCGGCTCCGGGATCCTGCCACCATCACAACCCTGCGGGTGCCTGTCCTGAGAC
CCATGGACCTGATGGTGGAGGCCACCCCACGAAGAGTATTTGCCAACGCACACACATATCACATCAACTC
CATATCTGTCAACAGCGACTATGAAACCTACATGTCCGCTGATGACCTGAGGATTACCNTATGGAACTTT
GAAATANCCNATCAAAGTTTTAATATTGTGGACATTAAGCCAGCCAACATGGAGGAGCTCACGGCGCNNN
CNNNNNNNCCCCCNCCNCCCCNNNNNTNNCNNGTCGGGGNNCNNNNNCNNNAAGGGCCNTCCGGTTGTGG
AATGCGGCCT
